>Addgene plasmid #109682 | p3E-rab25a | depositor full sequence | sequence record 206619 | Full Sequence
CTTTCCTGCGTTATCCCCTGATTCTGTGGATAACCGTATTACCGCCTTTGAGTGAGCTGATACCGCTCGC
CGCAGCCGAACGACCGAGCGCAGCGAGTCAGTGAGCGAGGAAGCGGAAGAGCGCCCAATACGCAAACCGC
CTCTCCCCGCGCGTTGGCCGATTCATTAATGCAGCTGGCACGACAGGTTTCCCGACTGGAAAGCGGGCAG
TGAGCGCAACGCAATTAATACGCGTACCGCTAGCCAGGAAGAGTTTGTAGAAACGCAAAAAGGCCATCCG
TCAGGATGGCCTTCTGCTTAGTTTGATGCCTGGCAGTTTATGGCGGGCGTCCTGCCCGCCACCCTCCGGG
CCGTTGCTTCACAACGTTCAAATCCGCTCCCGGCGGATTTGTCCTACTCAGGAGAGCGTTCACCGACAAA
CAACAGATAAAACGAAAGGCCCAGTCTTCCGACTGAGCCTTTCGTTTTATTTGATGCCTGGCAGTTCCCT
ACTCTCGCGTTAACGCTAGCATGGATGTTTTCCCAGTCACGACGTTGTAAAACGACGGCCAGTCTTAAGC
TCGGGCCCTGCAGCTCTAGAGCTCGAATTCTACAGGTCACTAATACCATCTAAGTAGTTGGTTCATAGTG
ACTGCATATGTTGTGTTTTACAGTATTATGTAGTCTGTTTTTTATGCAAAATCTAATTTAATATATTGAT
ATTTATATCATTTTACGTTTCTCGTTCAACTTTCTTGTACAAAGTGGTGGGGACAGATTTAGCCTACAAC
TTTGTCTTCAAAGTGGTTTTAATTGGAGAATCAGGGGTTGGAAAGAGCAACCTGCTGTCAAGGTTTACCA
AAAACGAGTTCAACCATGACAGTCGCACCACTATTGGCGTGGAGTTCAGCACTCGCTCTGTTCAGGTGGA
CAGTATCACCATCAAAGCCCAGATCTGGGACACTGCGGGTCTAGAGCGCTACAGGGCCATCACCTCAGCG
TATTACAGAGGAGCAGTGGGTGCGCTGCTGGTCTATGACATCACCAAACACCTGACCTATGAGAGCGTGG
AGCGCTGGCTGAAGGAACTGTATGATCACGCTGATCCTCATATCGTGGTCATGCTGGTGGGCAATAAAAA
TGACCTGGCAACTGTGCGCACTGTACCCACCGAGGAGGCCAAAGACTTTGCAGATGCCAATGGCTTACTT
TTTATGGAGACTTCAGCATTAGAGTCGACTAATGTTGAATCTGCTTTCCTCGAAGTTCTAACAGCAATAC
ACCAGAAAGTTGCTAGTAAAGAAGTGACCAGAGGCTCGATCAGCGCCGTGACTCTTGGACAGACACACGG
TCCGTCCAGGGAATTCCAGGAGAGCCGAAGCTGCTGCAAAAACTCCTGAACACACCAGAGGACACAACTT
TATTATACAAAGTTGGCATTATAAAAAAGCATTGCTTATCAATTTGTTGCAACGAACAGGTCACTATCAG
TCAAAATAAAATCATTATTTGGAGCTCCATGGTAGCGTTAACGCGGCCGCGATATCCCCTATAGTGAGTC
GTATTACATGGTCATAGCTGTTTCCTGGCAGCTCTGGCCCGTGTCTCAAAATCTCTGATGTTACATTGCA
CAAGATAAAAATATATCATCATGAACAATAAAACTGTCTGCTTACATAAACAGTAATACAAGGGGTGTTA
TGAGCCATATTCAACGGGAAACGTCGAGGCCGCGATTAAATTCCAACATGGATGCTGATTTATATGGGTA
TAAATGGGCTCGCGATAATGTCGGGCAATCAGGTGCGACAATCTATCGCTTGTATGGGAAGCCCGATGCG
CCAGAGTTGTTTCTGAAACATGGCAAAGGTAGCGTTGCCAATGATGTTACAGATGAGATGGTCAGACTAA
ACTGGCTGACGGAATTTATGCCTCTTCCGACCATCAAGCATTTTATCCGTACTCCTGATGATGCATGGTT
ACTCACCACTGCGATCCCCGGAAAAACAGCATTCCAGGTATTAGAAGAATATCCTGATTCAGGTGAAAAT
ATTGTTGATGCGCTGGCAGTGTTCCTGCGCCGGTTGCATTCGATTCCTGTTTGTAATTGTCCTTTTAACA
GCGATCGCGTATTTCGTCTCGCTCAGGCGCAATCACGAATGAATAACGGTTTGGTTGATGCGAGTGATTT
TGATGACGAGCGTAATGGCTGGCCTGTTGAACAAGTCTGGAAAGAAATGCATAAACTTTTGCCATTCTCA
CCGGATTCAGTCGTCACTCATGGTGATTTCTCACTTGATAACCTTATTTTTGACGAGGGGAAATTAATAG
GTTGTATTGATGTTGGACGAGTCGGAATCGCAGACCGATACCAGGATCTTGCCATCCTATGGAACTGCCT
CGGTGAGTTTTCTCCTTCATTACAGAAACGGCTTTTTCAAAAATATGGTATTGATAATCCTGATATGAAT
AAATTGCAGTTTCATTTGATGCTCGATGAGTTTTTCTAATCAGAATTGGTTAATTGGTTGTAACACTGGC
AGAGCATTACGCTGACTTGACGGGACGGCGCAAGCTCATGACCAAAATCCCTTAACGTGAGTTACGCGTC
GTTCCACTGAGCGTCAGACCCCGTAGAAAAGATCAAAGGATCTTCTTGAGATCCTTTTTTTCTGCGCGTA
ATCTGCTGCTTGCAAACAAAAAAACCACCGCTACCAGCGGTGGTTTGTTTGCCGGATCAAGAGCTACCAA
CTCTTTTTCCGAAGGTAACTGGCTTCAGCAGAGCGCAGATACCAAATACTGTCCTTCTAGTGTAGCCGTA
GTTAGGCCACCACTTCAAGAACTCTGTAGCACCGCCTACATACCTCGCTCTGCTAATCCTGTTACCAGTG
GCTGCTGCCAGTGGCGATAAGTCGTGTCTTACCGGGTTGGACTCAAGACGATAGTTACCGGATAAGGCGC
AGCGGTCGGGCTGAACGGGGGGTTCGTGCACACAGCCCAGCTTGGAGCGAACGACCTACACCGAACTGAG
ATACCTACAGCGTGAGCATTGAGAAAGCGCCACGCTTCCCGAAGGGAGAAAGGCGGACAGGTATCCGGTA
AGCGGCAGGGTCGGAACAGGAGAGCGCACGAGGGAGCTTCCAGGGGGAAACGCCTGGTATCTTTATAGTC
CTGTCGGGTTTCGCCACCTCTGACTTGAGCGTCGATTTTTGTGATGCTCGTCAGGGGGGCGGAGCCTATG
GAAAAACGCCAGCAACGCGGCCTTTTTACGGTTCCTGGCCTTTTGCTGGCCTTTTGCTCACATGTT
Features (pLannotate 1.2.2; 11 found; start..end, strand, type, name):
    121..213     +  CDS            lacI (fragment): lac repressor; lacI; The lac repressor binds to the lac operator to inhibit transcription in E. coli. This inhibition can be relieved by adding lactose or isopropyl-β-D-thiogalactopyranoside (IPTG).
    268..295     -  terminator     rrnB T2 terminator: transcription terminator T2 from the E. coli rrnB gene
    427..470     +  terminator     rrnB T1 terminator: Escherichia coli rrnB; transcription terminator T1 from the E. coli rrnB gene
    517..553     -  CDS            lacZα (fragment): LacZα fragment of β-galactosidase; lacZ fragment
    624..748     -  protein_bind   attR2: mutant version of attR; recombination site for the Gateway® LR reaction LR Clonase™
    753..1367    +  CDS            Rab25: RAB25_MOUSE - Experimental evidence at protein level: Swiss-Prot protein existence level 1. Involved in the regulation of cell survival. Promotes invasive migration of cells in which it functions to localize and maintain integrin alpha-V/beta-1 at the tips of extending pseudopodia. Involved in the regulation of epithelial morphogenesis through the control of CLDN4 expression and localization at tight junctions (PubMed:22696678). May selectively regulate the apical recycling pathway. Together with MYO5B regulates transcytosis (By similarity). From Mus musculus (Mouse).
   1395..1415    -  protein_bind   attB3: mutant version of attB; core recombination site for the Gateway® BP reaction BP Clonase™
   1406..1491    -  protein_bind   attL1 (fragment): mutant version of attL; recombination site for the Gateway® LR reaction LR Clonase™
   1528..1546    -  promoter       T7 promoter: promoter for bacteriophage T7 RNA polymerase
   1680..2489    +  CDS            KanR: aminoglycoside phosphotransferase; aph(3')-Ia; confers resistance to kanamycin in bacteria or G418 (Geneticin®) in eukaryotes
   2636..3224    +  rep_origin     ori: high-copy-number ColE1/pMB1/pBR322/pUC origin of replication
