>Addgene plasmid #109682 | p3E-rab25a | addgene full sequence | sequence record 223908 | Addgene NGS Result
GTTCAACTTTCTTGTACAAAGTGGTGGGGACAGATTTAGCCTACAACTTTGTCTTCAAAGTGGTTTTAAT
TGGAGAATCAGGGGTTGGAAAGAGCAACCTGCTGTCAAGGTTTACCAAAAACGAGTTCAACCATGACAGT
CGCACCACTATTGGCGTGGAGTTCAGCACTCGCTCTGTTCAGGTGGACAGTATCACCATCAAAGCCCAGA
TCTGGGACACTGCGGGTCTAGAGCGCTACAGGGCCATCACCTCAGCGTATTACAGAGGAGCAGTGGGTGC
GCTGCTGGTCTATGACATCACCAAACACCTGACCTATGAGAGCGTGGAGCGCTGGCTGAAGGAACTGTAT
GATCACGCTGATCCTCATATCGTGGTCATGCTGGTGGGCAATAAAAATGACCTGGCAACTGTGCGCACTG
TACCCACCGAGGAGGCCAAAGACTTTGCAGATGCCAATGGCTTACTTTTTATGGAGACTTCAGCATTAGA
GTCGACTAATGTTGAATCTGCTTTCCTCGAAGTTCTAACAGCAATACACCAGAAAGTTGCTAGTAAAGAA
GTGACCAGAGGCTCGATCAGCGCCGTGACTCTTGGACAGACACACGGTCCGTCCAGGGAATTCCAGGAGA
GCCGAAGCTGCTGCAAAAACTCCTGAACACACCAGAGGACACAACTTTATTATACAAAGTTGGCATTATA
AAAAAGCATTGCTTATCAATTTGTTGCAACGAACAGGTCACTATCAGTCAAAATAAAATCATTATTTGGA
GCTCCATGGTAGCGTTAACGCGGCCGCGATATCCCCTATAGTGAGTCGTATTACATGGTCATAGCTGTTT
CCTGGCAGCTCTGGCCCGTGTCTCAAAATCTCTGATGTTACATTGCACAAGATAAAAATATATCATCATG
AACAATAAAACTGTCTGCTTACATAAACAGTAATACAAGGGGTGTTATGAGCCATATTCAACGGGAAACG
TCGAGGCCGCGATTAAATTCCAACATGGATGCTGATTTATATGGGTATAAATGGGCTCGCGATAATGTCG
GGCAATCAGGTGCGACAATCTATCGCTTGTATGGGAAGCCCGATGCGCCAGAGTTGTTTCTGAAACATGG
CAAAGGTAGCGTTGCCAATGATGTTACAGATGAGATGGTCAGACTAAACTGGCTGACGGAATTTATGCCT
CTTCCGACCATCAAGCATTTTATCCGTACTCCTGATGATGCATGGTTACTCACCACTGCGATCCCCGGAA
AAACAGCATTCCAGGTATTAGAAGAATATCCTGATTCAGGTGAAAATATTGTTGATGCGCTGGCAGTGTT
CCTGCGCCGGTTGCATTCGATTCCTGTTTGTAATTGTCCTTTTAACAGCGATCGCGTATTTCGTCTCGCT
CAGGCGCAATCACGAATGAATAACGGTTTGGTTGATGCGAGTGATTTTGATGACGAGCGTAATGGCTGGC
CTGTTGAACAAGTCTGGAAAGAAATGCATAAACTTTTGCCATTCTCACCGGATTCAGTCGTCACTCATGG
TGATTTCTCACTTGATAACCTTATTTTTGACGAGGGGAAATTAATAGGTTGTATTGATGTTGGACGAGTC
GGAATCGCAGACCGATACCAGGATCTTGCCATCCTATGGAACTGCCTCGGTGAGTTTTCTCCTTCATTAC
AGAAACGGCTTTTTCAAAAATATGGTATTGATAATCCTGATATGAATAAATTGCAGTTTCATTTGATGCT
CGATGAGTTTTTCTAATCAGAATTGGTTAATTGGTTGTAACACTGGCAGAGCATTACGCTGACTTGACGG
GACGGCGCAAGCTCATGACCAAAATCCCTTAACGTGAGTTACGCGTCGTTCCACTGAGCGTCAGACCCCG
TAGAAAAGATCAAAGGATCTTCTTGAGATCCTTTTTTTCTGCGCGTAATCTGCTGCTTGCAAACAAAAAA
ACCACCGCTACCAGCGGTGGTTTGTTTGCCGGATCAAGAGCTACCAACTCTTTTTCCGAAGGTAACTGGC
TTCAGCAGAGCGCAGATACCAAATACTGTTCTTCTAGTGTAGCCGTAGTTAGGCCACCACTTCAAGAACT
CTGTAGCACCGCCTACATACCTCGCTCTGCTAATCCTGTTACCAGTGGCTGCTGCCAGTGGCGATAAGTC
GTGTCTTACCGGGTTGGACTCAAGACGATAGTTACCGGATAAGGCGCAGCGGTCGGGCTGAACGGGGGGT
TCGTGCACACAGCCCAGCTTGGAGCGAACGACCTACACCGAACTGAGATACCTACAGCGTGAGCTATGAG
AAAGCGCCACGCTTCCCGAAGGGAGAAAGGCGGACAGGTATCCGGTAAGCGGCAGGGTCGGAACAGGAGA
GCGCACGAGGGAGCTTCCAGGGGGAAACGCCTGGTATCTTTATAGTCCTGTCGGGTTTCGCCACCTCTGA
CTTGAGCGTCGATTTTTGTGATGCTCGTCAGGGGGGCGGAGCCTATGGAAAAACGCCAGCAACGCGGCCT
TTTTACGGTTCCTGGCCTTTTGCTGGCCTTTTGCTCACATGTTCTTTCCTGCGTTATCCCCTGATTCTGT
GGATAACCGTATTACCGCCTTTGAGTGAGCTGATACCGCTCGCCGCAGCCGAACGACCGAGCGCAGCGAG
TCAGTGAGCGAGGAAGCGGAAGAGCGCCCAATACGCAAACCGCCTCTCCCCGCGCGTTGGCCGATTCATT
AATGCAGCTGGCACGACAGGTTTCCCGACTGGAAAGCGGGCAGTGAGCGCAACGCAATTAATACGCGTAC
CGCTAGCCAGGAAGAGTTTGTAGAAACGCAAAAAGGCCATCCGTCAGGATGGCCTTCTGCTTAGTTTGAT
GCCTGGCAGTTTATGGCGGGCGTCCTGCCCGCCACCCTCCGGGCCGTTGCTTCACAACGTTCAAATCCGC
TCCCGGCGGATTTGTCCTACTCAGGAGAGCGTTCACCGACAAACAACAGATAAAACGAAAGGCCCAGTCT
TCCGACTGAGCCTTTCGTTTTATTTGATGCCTGGCAGTTCCCTACTCTCGCGTTAACGCTAGCATGGATG
TTTTCCCAGTCACGACGTTGTAAAACGACGGCCAGTCTTAAGCTCGGGCCCTGCAGCTCTAGAGCTCGAA
TTCTACAGGTCACTAATACCATCTAAGTAGTTGGTTCATAGTGACTGCATATGTTGTGTTTTACAGTATT
ATGTAGTCTGTTTTTTATGCAAAATCTAATTTAATATATTGATATTTATATCATTTTACGTTTCTC
Features (pLannotate 1.2.2; 11 found; start..end, strand, type, name):
     30..644     +  CDS            Rab25: RAB25_MOUSE - Experimental evidence at protein level: Swiss-Prot protein existence level 1. Involved in the regulation of cell survival. Promotes invasive migration of cells in which it functions to localize and maintain integrin alpha-V/beta-1 at the tips of extending pseudopodia. Involved in the regulation of epithelial morphogenesis through the control of CLDN4 expression and localization at tight junctions (PubMed:22696678). May selectively regulate the apical recycling pathway. Together with MYO5B regulates transcytosis (By similarity). From Mus musculus (Mouse).
    672..692     -  protein_bind   attB3: mutant version of attB; core recombination site for the Gateway® BP reaction BP Clonase™
    683..768     -  protein_bind   attL1 (fragment): mutant version of attL; recombination site for the Gateway® LR reaction LR Clonase™
    805..823     -  promoter       T7 promoter: promoter for bacteriophage T7 RNA polymerase
    957..1766    +  CDS            KanR: aminoglycoside phosphotransferase; aph(3')-Ia; confers resistance to kanamycin in bacteria or G418 (Geneticin®) in eukaryotes
   1913..2501    +  rep_origin     ori: high-copy-number ColE1/pMB1/pBR322/pUC origin of replication
   2684..2776    +  CDS            lacI (fragment): lac repressor; lacI; The lac repressor binds to the lac operator to inhibit transcription in E. coli. This inhibition can be relieved by adding lactose or isopropyl-β-D-thiogalactopyranoside (IPTG).
   2831..2858    -  terminator     rrnB T2 terminator: transcription terminator T2 from the E. coli rrnB gene
   2990..3033    +  terminator     rrnB T1 terminator: Escherichia coli rrnB; transcription terminator T1 from the E. coli rrnB gene
   3080..3116    -  CDS            lacZα (fragment): LacZα fragment of β-galactosidase; lacZ fragment
   3187..25      -  protein_bind   attR2 (across the origin): mutant version of attR; recombination site for the Gateway® LR reaction LR Clonase™
