[The description below was written by a language model from this plasmid's Addgene catalogue record and pLannotate feature annotations shown in this document.]
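Description:
p3E-rab25a is a 3,286 bp 3′ entry clone for multisite Gateway assembly, built by Gateway recombination into the pDONR P2R-P3 donor backbone and catalogued among zebrafish plasmids. It is propagated in E. coli as a high-copy plasmid from a ColE1/pUC-type origin and selected with kanamycin through an aph(3′)-Ia resistance gene. Other backbone remnants include rrnB T1 and T2 transcription terminators, which insulate the cloning region from read-through transcription, a T7 promoter next to the insert, and short lacI and lacZα fragments that have no evident functional role here.

The payload is the zebrafish rab25a coding sequence, encoding a Rab-family small GTPase. The automated annotation labels this roughly 615 bp open reading frame by its similarity to mouse Rab25, a protein associated with apical recycling and transcytosis, but the catalogue entry gives the species as D. rerio. The insert is flanked by an attR2 site on one side and, on the other, by a site annotated as an attB3 core overlapping an attL fragment, which matches the attL3 junction expected in a 3′ entry clone. No eukaryotic promoter or polyadenylation signal is annotated, so the plasmid is not an expression vector in itself. In an LR reaction with a 5′ entry clone supplying a promoter, a middle entry clone and a destination vector, rab25a occupies the third position. There it is joined to the 3′ end of the middle element, for example to create a fusion protein with rab25a at the C-terminal side. The stated purpose is 3′ tagging with rab25a, and the associated publication describes an in vivo cell biological screen on T-tubule formation. The depositor and sequencing-derived records are the same length and carry the same features, differing only in their start coordinates.
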