Addgene plasmid #109682: p3E-rab25a
Purpose: Multisite gateway vector for 3' tagging with rab25a
Depositing lab: Rob Parton. Depositing organization: University of Queensland, Institute for Molecular Bioscience. Publication: In vivo cell biological screening identifies an endocytic capture mechanism for T-tubule formation. Hall TE, Martel N, Ariotti N, Xiong Z, Lo HP, Ferguson C, Rae J, Lim YW, Parton RG. Nat Commun. 2020 Jul 24;11(1):3711. doi: 10.1038/s41467-020-17486-w. PubMed 32709891.
Backbone
  Vector backbone: pDONR p2R-p3
  Vector type: Zebrafish plasmids
Growth in bacteria
  Bacterial resistance: Kanamycin, 50 μg/mL
  Growth temperature: 37°C
  Growth strain: DH5alpha
  Copy number: High Copy
Gene/Insert
  Gene/Insert name: rab25a
  Species: D. rerio (zebrafish)
  Entrez Gene: rab25a (a.k.a. rab25, si:dkeyp-84f11.7, zgc:101648)
  Cloning method: Gateway Cloning
Terms and licenses: Academic/Nonprofit Terms; Industry Terms: Not Available to Industry
How to cite: p3E-rab25a was a gift from Rob Parton (Addgene plasmid # 109682 ; http://n2t.net/addgene:109682 ; RRID:Addgene_109682)
